>Addgene plasmid #105746 | pT7-7 asyn WT1-106 Mxe | addgene full sequence | sequence record 209704 | Addgene NGS Result
AGGATCTTCTTGAGATCCTTTTTTTCTGCGCGTAATCTGCTGCTTGCAAACAAAAAAACCACCGCTACCA
GCGGTGGTTTGTTTGCCGGATCAAGAGCTACCAACTCTTTTTCCGAAGGTAACTGGCTTCAGCAGAGCGC
AGATACCAAATACTGTCCTTCTAGTGTAGCCGTAGTTAGGCCACCACTTCAAGAACTCTGTAGCACCGCC
TACATACCTCGCTCTGCTAATCCTGTTACCAGTGGCTGCTGCCAGTGGCGATAAGTCGTGTCTTACCGGG
TTGGACTCAAGACGATAGTTACCGGATAAGGCGCAGCGGTCGGGCTGAACGGGGGGTTCGTGCACACAGC
CCAGCTTGGAGCGAACGACCTACACCGAACTGAGATACCTACAGCGTGAGCTATGAGAAAGCGCCACGCT
TCCCGAAGGGAGAAAGGCGGACAGGTATCCGGTAAGCGGCAGGGTCGGAACAGGAGAGCGCACGAGGGAG
CTTCCAGGGGGAAACGCCTGGTATCTTTATAGTCCTGTCGGGTTTCGCCACCTCTGACTTGAGCGTCGAT
TTTTGTGATGCTCGTCAGGGGGGCGGAGCCTATGGAAAAACGCCAGCAACGCGGCCTTTTTACGGTTCCT
GGCCTTTTGCTGGCCTTTTGCTCACATGTTCTTTCCTGCGTTATCCCCTGATTCTGTGGATAACCGTATT
ACCGCCTTTGAGTGAGCTGATACCGCTCGCCGCAGCCGAACGACCGAGCGCAGCGAGTCAGTGAGCGAGG
AAGCGGAAGAGCGCCTGATGCGGTATTTTCTCCTTACGCATCTGTGCGGTATTTCACACCGCATAGGAAG
ATCTTCCGGAAGATCTTCCTATGGTGCACTCTCAGTACAATCTGCTCTGATGCGCTACGTGACTGGGTCA
TGGCTGCGCCCCGACACCCGCCAACACCCGCTGACGCGCCCTGACGGGCTTGTCTGCTCCCGGCATCCGC
TTACAGACAAGCTGTGACCGTCTCCGGGAGCTGCATGTGTCAGAGGTTTTCACCGTCATCACCGAAACGC
GCGAGGCCCAGCGATTCGAACTTCTGATAGACTTCGAAATTAATACGACTCACTATAGGGAGACCACAAC
GGTTTCCCTCTAGAAATAATTTTGTTTAACTTTAAGAAGGAGATATACATATGGATGTATTCATGAAAGG
ACTTTCAAAGGCCAAGGAGGGAGTTGTGGCTGCTGCTGAGAAAACCAAACAGGGTGTGGCAGAAGCAGCA
GGAAAGACAAAAGAG
[192 nt withheld, positions 1276-1467]
TTGGGCAAGAATGAAGAAGGATGCATCACGGGAGATGCACTAGTTGCCCTACCCGAGGGCGAGTCGGTAC
GCATCGCCGACATCGTGCCGGGTGCGCGGCCCAACAGTGACAACGCCATCGACCTGAAAGTCCTTGACCG
GCATGGCAATCCCGTGCTCGCCGACCGGCTGTTCCACTCCGGCGAGCATCCGGTGTACACGGTGCGTACG
GTCGAAGGTCTGCGTGTGACGGGCACCGCGAACCACCCGTTGTTGTGTTTGGTCGACGTCGCCGGGGTGC
CGACCCTGCTGTGGAAGCTGATCGACGAAATCAAGCCGGGCGATTACGCGGTGATTCAACGCAGCGCATT
CAGCGTCGACTGTGCAGGTTTTGCCCGCGGGAAACCCGAATTTGCGCCCACAACCTACACAGTCGGCGTC
CCTGGACTGGTGCGTTTCTTGGAAGCACACCACCGAGACCCGGACGCCCAAGCTATCGCCGACGAGCTGA
CCGACGGGCGGTTCTACTACGCGAAAGTCGCCAGTGTCACCGACGCCGGCGTGCAGCCGGTGTATAGCCT
TCGTGTCGACACGGCAGACCACGCGTTTATCACGAACGGGTTCGTCAGCCACGCTACTGGCCTCACCGGT
CTGTAGTGAGGCCTCACGACAAATCCTGGTGTATCCGCTTGGCAGGTCAACACAGCTTATACTGCGGGAC
AATTGGTCACATATAACGGCAAGACGTATAAATGTTTGCAGCCCCACACCTCCTTGGCAGGATGGGAACC
ATCCAACGTTCCTGCCTTGTGGCAGCTTCAATGACTGCAGGAAGGGGATCCTGACAATGAGGCTTATGAA
ATGCCTTCTGAGGAAGGGTATCAAGACTACGAACCTGAAGCCTAAGAAATATCTTTGCTCCCAGTTTCTT
GAGATCTGCTGACAGATGTTCCATCCAAGCTTATCGATGATAAGCTGTCAAACATGAGAATTAAATCAAT
CTAAAGTATATATGAGTAAACTTGGTCTGACAGTTACCAATGCTTAATCAGTGAGGCACCTATCTCAGCG
ATCTGTCTATTTCGTTCATCCATAGTTGCCTGACTCCCCGTCGTGTAGATAACTACGATACGGGAGGGCT
TACCATCTGGCCCCAGTGCTGCAATGATACCGCGAGACCCACGCTCACCGGCTCCAGATTTATCAGCAAT
AAACCAGCCAGCCGGAAGGGCCGAGCGCAGAAGTGGTCCTGCAACTTTATCCGCCTCCATCCAGTCTATT
AATTGTTGCCGGGAAGCTAGAGTAAGTAGTTCGCCAGTTAATAGTTTGCGCAACGTTGTTGCCATTGCTA
CAGGCATCGTGGTGTCACGCTCGTCGTTTGGTATGGCTTCATTCAGCTCCGGTTCCCAACGATCAAGGCG
AGTTACATGATCCCCCATGTTGTGCAAAAAAGCGGTTAGCTCCTTCGGTCCTCCGATCGTTGTCAGAAGT
AAGTTGGCCGCAGTGTTATCACTCATGGTTATGGCAGCACTGCATAATTCTCTTACTGTCATGCCATCCG
TAAGATGCTTTTCTGTGACTGGTGAGTACTCAACCAAGTCATTCTGAGAATAGTGTATGCGGCGACCGAG
TTGCTCTTGCCCGGCGTCAACACGGGATAATACCGCGCCACATAGCAGAACTTTAAAAGTGCTCATCATT
GGAAAACGTTCTTCGGGGCGAAAACTCTCAAGGATCTTACCGCTGTTGAGATCCAGTTCGATGTAACCCA
CTCGTGCACCCAACTGATCTTCAGCATCTTTTACTTTCACCAGCGTTTCTGGGTGAGCAAAAACAGGAAG
GCAAAATGCCGCAAAAAAGGGAATAAGGGCGACACGGAAATGTTGAATACTCATACTCTTCCTTTTTCAA
TATTATTGAAGCATTTATCAGGGTTATTGTCTCATGAGCGGATACATATTTGAATGTATTTAGAAAAATA
AACAAATAGGGGTTCCGCGCACATTTCCCCGAAAAGTGCCACCTGACGTCTAAGAAACCATTATTATCAT
GACATTAACCTATAAAAATAGGCGTATCACGAGGCCCTTTCGTCTTCAAGAATAAAAGGATCTAGGTGAA
GATCCTTTTTGATAATCTCATGACCAAAATCCCTTAACGTGAGTTTTCGTTCCACTGAGCGTCAGACCCC
GTAGAAAAGATCAA
Features (pLannotate 1.2.2; 14 found; start..end, strand, type, name):
     10..598     +  rep_origin     ori: high-copy-number ColE1/pMB1/pBR322/pUC origin of replication
    784..835     -  misc_feature   bom (fragment): basis of mobility region from pBR322
    860..893     -  misc_feature   bom (fragment): basis of mobility region from pBR322
    893..918     -  misc_feature   bom (fragment): basis of mobility region from pBR322
   1020..1057    -  CDS            rop (fragment): Rop protein, which maintains plasmids at low copy number; rop
   1091..1109    +  promoter       T7 promoter: promoter for bacteriophage T7 RNA polymerase
   1141..1163    +  RBS            RBS: efficient ribosome binding site from bacteriophage T7 gene 10 (Olins and Rangwala, 1989)
   1171..1488    +  CDS            SNCA (fragment) (sequence partly withheld): SYUA_HUMAN - Also known as NACP, PARK1. Experimental evidence at protein level: Swiss-Prot protein existence level 1. Neuronal protein that plays several roles in synaptic activity such as regulation of synaptic vesicle trafficking and subsequent neurotransmitter release. Participates as a monomer in synaptic vesicle exocytosis by enhancing vesicle priming, fusion and dilation of exocytotic fusion pores (PubMed:28288128, PubMed:30404828). Mechanistically, acts by increasing local Ca(2+) release from microdomains which is essential for the enhancement of ATP-induced exocytosis (PubMed:30404828)
   1489..2082    +  CDS            Mxe GyrA intein: modified GyrA intein (Southworth et al., 1999); Mycobacterium xenopi gyrA; N-terminal cleavage of this intein can be induced by thiols.
   2113..2268    +  CDS            CBD: chitin binding domain from chitinase A1 (Watanabe et al., 1994); Bacillus circulans chiA
   2275..2349    +  CDS            SNCA (fragment): SYUA_HUMAN - Also known as NACP, PARK1. Experimental evidence at protein level: Swiss-Prot protein existence level 1. Neuronal protein that plays several roles in synaptic activity such as regulation of synaptic vesicle trafficking and subsequent neurotransmitter release. Participates as a monomer in synaptic vesicle exocytosis by enhancing vesicle priming, fusion and dilation of exocytotic fusion pores (PubMed:28288128, PubMed:30404828). Mechanistically, acts by increasing local Ca(2+) release from microdomains which is essential for the enhancement of ATP-induced exocytosis (PubMed:30404828)
   2404..2428    -  promoter       tet promoter (fragment): E. coli promoter for tetracycline efflux protein gene
   2481..3341    -  CDS            AmpR: β-lactamase; bla; confers resistance to ampicillin, carbenicillin, and related antibiotics
   3342..3446    -  promoter       AmpR promoter: bla
