[The description below was written by a language model from this plasmid's Addgene catalogue record and pLannotate feature annotations shown in this document.]
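Description:
pT7-7 asyn WT1-106 Mxe is a bacterial expression plasmid built on the small pT7-7 backbone and carrying a truncated human alpha-synuclein (SNCA) fused to a self-cleaving intein. It replicates in E. coli from a ColE1/pMB1-type origin and is selected with ampicillin through a β-lactamase gene driven by its own promoter. Only fragments of the pBR322 bom region, rop gene and tet promoter are annotated, which appear to be backbone remnants rather than functional elements. The sequenced record is about 3.65 kb.

Expression is driven by a bacteriophage T7 promoter followed by the efficient T7 gene 10 ribosome binding site, so production requires a host that supplies T7 RNA polymerase. The open reading frame begins with an SNCA segment whose length matches residues 1–106. This segment is joined directly, with no intervening bases, to the modified Mycobacterium xenopi GyrA intein, which is followed by the chitin binding domain from Bacillus circulans chitinase A1. In this arrangement the fusion can be captured on chitin resin, and thiol-induced cleavage at the intein's N-terminus then releases the synuclein fragment. Such cleavage typically leaves a C-terminal thioester suitable for expressed protein ligation, although the record itself states only that the purpose is bacterial expression of mutant human alpha-synuclein.

A second short SNCA fragment is annotated just downstream of the chitin binding domain. It is probably residual C-terminal coding sequence left over from the parental synuclein construct, but the record does not say whether it is translated.
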