Addgene plasmid #105746: pT7-7 asyn WT1-106 Mxe
Purpose: Bacterial expression of mutant human alpha synuclein
Depositing lab: Hilal Lashuel. Depositing organization: Swiss Federal Institute of Technology (EPFL).
Backbone
  Vector backbone: pT7-7
  Backbone size w/o insert (bp): 2438
  Vector type: Bacterial Expression
Growth in bacteria
  Bacterial resistance: Ampicillin, 100 μg/mL
  Growth temperature: 37°C
  Growth strain: DH5alpha
  Copy number: Unknown
Gene/Insert
  Gene/Insert name: alpha-synuclein 1-106 Mxe
  Species: H. sapiens (human)
  Mutation: 1-106AA Mxe
  Entrez Gene: SNCA (a.k.a. NACP, PARK1, PARK4, PD1)
  Promoter: T7
  Cloning method: Unknown
  Sequencing primers: 5′ T7 (TAATACGACTCACTATAGG); 3′ AmpStop (TCAGGCAACTATGGATGAAC)
Terms and licenses: Academic/Nonprofit Terms; Industry Terms: Not Available to Industry
How to cite: pT7-7 asyn WT1-106 Mxe was a gift from Hilal Lashuel (Addgene plasmid # 105746 ; http://n2t.net/addgene:105746 ; RRID:Addgene_105746)
