>Addgene plasmid #105746 | pT7-7 asyn WT1-106 Mxe | depositor partial sequence | sequence record 200219 | sequencing results
TTTCCTCTNNNANATTTTGTTTAACTTTAANNAGGAGATATACATATGGATGTATTCATGAAAGGACTTT
CAAAGGCCAAGGAGGGAGTTGTGGCTGCTGCTGAGAAAACCAAACAGGGTGTGGCAGAAGCAGCAGGAAA
GACAAAAGAG
[192 nt withheld, positions 151-342]
TTGGGCAAGAATGAAGAAGGATGCATCACGGGAGATGCACTAGTTGCCCTACCCGAGGGCGAGTCGGTAC
GCATCGCCGACATCGTGCCGGGTGCGCGGCCCAACAGTGACAACGCCATCGACCTGAAAGTCCTTGACCG
GCATGGCAATCCCGTGCTCGCCGACCGGCTGTTCCACTCCGGCGAGCATCCGGTGTACACGGTGCGTACG
GTCGAAGGTCTGCGTGTGACGGGCACCGCGAACCACCCGTTGTTGTGTTTGGTCGACGTCGCCGGGGTGC
CGACCCTGCTGTGGAAGCTGATCGACGAAATCAAGCCGGGCGATTACGCGGTGATTCAACGCAGCGCATT
CAGCGTCGACTGTGCAGGTTTTGCCCGCGGGAAACCCGAATTTGCGCCCACAACCTACACAGTCGGCGTC
CCTGGACTGGTGCGTTTCTTGGAAGCACACCACCGAGACCCGGACGCCCAAGCTATCGCCGACGAGCTGA
CCGACGGGCGGTTCTACTACGCGAAAGTCGCCAGTGTCACCGACGCCGGCGTGCAGCCGGTGTATAGCCT
TCGTGTCGACACGGCAGACCACGCGTTTATCACGAACGGGNTTCGTCAGCCACGCTACTGGCCTCACCGG
TCTGTAGTGAGGCCTCAC
